Addgene plasmid #35198: pBID-UAS
Purpose: (Empty Backbone)
Depositing lab: Brian McCabe. Depositing organization: Columbia University. Publication: A modular toolset for recombination transgenesis and neurogenetic analysis of Drosophila. Wang JW, Beck ES, McCabe BD. PLoS One. 2012;7(7):e42102. Epub 2012 Jul 25. 10.1371/journal.pone.0042102 PubMed 22848718.
Backbone
  Vector backbone: pBID-UAS
  Backbone manufacturer: Ji-Wu Wang and Brian McCabe
  Backbone size (bp): 9496
  Vector type: Drosophila Transgene Expression
  Promoter: UAS
Growth in bacteria
  Bacterial resistance: Ampicillin, 100 μg/mL
  Growth temperature: 37°C
  Growth strain: DH5alpha
  Copy number: Unknown
Terms and licenses: Academic/Nonprofit Terms; Industry Terms: Not Available to Industry
Depositor comments: Generation of ϕC31transgenic Drosophila for GAL4 driven expression. Multiple cloning site is flanked by gypsy insulator sequences to allow uniform transgene expression between insertion sites. MCS shares similarity to pUAST. 10 UAS binding sites, hsp70 basal promoter. Transgene selection using white gene. loxP site facilitates elimination of transgene markers via Cre recombinase-mediated excision with ZHattP landing sites. Ampicillin resistant. Please note that the combination of the hsp70 basal promoter with gypsy insulators has been reported induce GAL4 independent ‘leaky‘ expression. pBID-UASC vectors were designed to avoid this problem but may have lower expression levels than pBID-UAS insertions. Please see the associated publication for more information: Wang J-W, Beck ES, McCabe BD (2012) A Modular Toolset for Recombination Transgenesis and Neurogenetic Analysis of Drosophila. PLoS ONE 7(7): e42102 http://www.plosone.org/article/info:doi%2F10.1371%2Fjournal.pone.0042102
How to cite: pBID-UAS was a gift from Brian McCabe (Addgene plasmid # 35198 ; http://n2t.net/addgene:35198 ; RRID:Addgene_35198)
