[The description below was written by a language model from this plasmid's Addgene catalogue record and pLannotate feature annotations shown in this document.]
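Description:
pBID-UAS is an empty 9,496 bp Drosophila transgene expression backbone designed for φC31 integrase-mediated site-specific transgenesis and GAL4-driven expression of a cloned gene of interest. It is propagated in E. coli through a high-copy ColE1/pUC-type origin with ampicillin selection (AmpR under its own bla promoter). The bacterial portion also carries an f1 origin, T7 and T3 promoters and remnants of the lac region (lacZα fragment, lac promoter and operator), consistent with a phagemid-style cloning vector ancestry.

The expression cassette consists of two tandem 5X UAS blocks, giving ten GAL4 binding sites, placed upstream of the Drosophila hsp70 basal promoter. This is followed by a multiple cloning site described as similar to that of pUAST, and then an SV40-derived 3' region containing the small t intron and the SV40 polyadenylation signal. The small t and large T antigen fragments and the NLS annotated there are incidental parts of this terminator segment rather than intended coding payloads. Gypsy insulators flank the whole cassette to shield it from position effects, so expression is more uniform between insertion sites. An attB site allows recombination into genomic attP landing sites, and mini-white serves as the eye-colour marker for identifying transformants. A loxP site next to mini-white permits Cre-mediated removal of marker sequences when the vector is integrated into ZH attP landing sites.

The depositor cautions that combining the hsp70 basal promoter with gypsy insulators has been reported to cause GAL4-independent leaky expression. The related pBID-UASC vectors were designed to avoid this, possibly at the cost of lower expression levels.
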