Features (pLannotate 1.2.2; 27 found; start..end, strand, type, name):
     30..458     -  rep_origin     f1 ori (sequence partly withheld): f1 bacteriophage origin of replication; arrow indicates direction of (+) strand synthesis
    463..620     -  CDS            lacZα (fragment): LacZα fragment of β-galactosidase; lacZ fragment
    623..641     +  promoter       T7 promoter: promoter for bacteriophage T7 RNA polymerase
    666..4802    +  gene           mini-white: white; This modified version of the white gene lacks part of the first intron.
   4809..4842    -  protein_bind   loxP: Cre-mediated recombination occurs in the 8-bp core sequence (GCATACAT). Cre recombinase
   4855..5285    +  protein_bind   gypsy insulator: chromatin insulator from Drosophila Su(Hw), CP190, and Mod(mdg4)67.2
   5313..5332    -  misc_feature   MCS (fragment): pUC18/19 multiple cloning site
   5331..5425    +  protein_bind   5X UAS: five tandem copies of the "ScaI site" 17-mer CGGAGTACTGTCCTCCG, an upstream activating sequence (UAS) that efficiently binds yeast Gal4 (Webster et al., 1988; Pfeiffer et al., 2010) GAL4
   5429..5450    -  misc_feature   MCS (fragment): pUC18/19 multiple cloning site
   5449..5543    +  protein_bind   5X UAS: five tandem copies of the "ScaI site" 17-mer CGGAGTACTGTCCTCCG, an upstream activating sequence (UAS) that efficiently binds yeast Gal4 (Webster et al., 1988; Pfeiffer et al., 2010) GAL4
   5562..5800    +  promoter       hsp70 promoter: Drosophila melanogaster hsp70Bb promoter
   5857..5931    +  CDS            small t antigen (fragment): SV40 (simian virus 40) small t antigen
   5933..5998    +  intron         small t intron: SV40 (simian virus 40) small t antigen intron
   6128..6148    +  CDS            SV40 NLS: nuclear localization signal of SV40 (simian virus 40) large T antigen
   6155..6289    +  CDS            LT_POVHA (fragment): Protein inferred from homology: Swiss-Prot protein existence level 3. Isoform large T antigen is a key early protein essential for both driving viral replication and inducing cellular transformation. Plays a role in viral genome replication by driving entry of quiescent cells into the cell cycle and by autoregulating the synthesis of viral early mRNA. Displays highly oncogenic activities by corrupting the host cellular checkpoint mechanisms that guard cell division and the transcription, replication, and repair of DNA. Participates in the modulation of cellular gene expression preceeding viral
   6314..6397    +  CDS            large T antigen (fragment): large T antigen from SV40 (simian virus 40)
   6420..6554    +  polyA_signal   SV40 poly(A) signal: SV40 polyadenylation signal
   6556..6986    +  protein_bind   gypsy insulator: chromatin insulator from Drosophila Su(Hw), CP190, and Mod(mdg4)67.2
   7020..7089    +  protein_bind   attB: attB site for the φC31 integrase (Groth et al., 2000) phage φC31 integrase
   7308..7326    -  promoter       T3 promoter: promoter for bacteriophage T3 RNA polymerase
   7371..7387    -  protein_bind   lac operator: The lac repressor binds to the lac operator to inhibit transcription in E. coli. This inhibition can be relieved by adding lactose or isopropyl-β-D-thiogalactopyranoside (IPTG). lac repressor encoded by lacI
   7395..7425    -  promoter       lac promoter: promoter for the E. coli lac operon
   7440..7461    -  protein_bind   CAP binding site: CAP binding activates transcription in the presence of cAMP. E. coli catabolite activator protein
   7474..7566    -  CDS            lacI (fragment): lac repressor; lacI; The lac repressor binds to the lac operator to inhibit transcription in E. coli. This inhibition can be relieved by adding lactose or isopropyl-β-D-thiogalactopyranoside (IPTG).
   7749..8337    -  rep_origin     ori: high-copy-number ColE1/pMB1/pBR322/pUC origin of replication
   8508..9368    -  CDS            AmpR: β-lactamase; bla; confers resistance to ampicillin, carbenicillin, and related antibiotics
   9369..9473    -  promoter       AmpR promoter: bla
>Addgene plasmid #35198 | pBID-UAS | depositor full sequence | sequence record 42844 | pBID-UAS sequence 9496 bps
CTAAATTGTAAGCGTTAATATTTTGTTAAAATTCGCGTTAAATTTTTGTTAAATCAGCTCATTTTTTAAC
CAATAGGCCGAAATCGGCAAAATCCCTTATAAATCAAAAGAATAGACCGAGATAGGGT
[37 nt withheld, positions 129-165]
AAAGAACGTGGACTCCAACGTCAAAGG
[49 nt withheld, positions 193-241]
T
[91 nt withheld, positions 243-333]
G
[124 nt withheld, positions 335-458]
CCCATTCGCCATTCAGGCTGCGCAACTGTTGGGAAGGGCGATCGGTGCGGGCCTCTTCGCTATTACGCCA
GCTGGCGAAAGGGGGATGTGCTGCAAGGCGATTAAGTTGGGTAACGCCAGGGTTTTCCCAGTCACGACGT
TGTAAAACGACGGCCAGTGAATTGTAATACGACTCACTATAGGGCGAATTGGGTACGTACCGGGCCCCTA
GTATGTATGTAAGTTAATAAAACCCATTTTTGCGGAAAGTAGATAAAAAAAACATTTTTTTTTTTTACTG
CACTGGATATCATTGAACTTATCTGATCAGTTTTAAATTTACTTCGATCCAAGGGTATTTGATGTACCAG
GTTCTTTCGATTACCTCTCACTCAAAATGACATTCCACTCAAAGTCAGCGCTGTTTGCCTCCTTCTCTGT
CCACAGAAATATCGCCGTCTCTTTCGCCGCTGCGTCCGCTATCTCTTTCGCCACCGTTTGTAGCGTTACG
TAGCGTCAATGTCCGCCTTCAGTTGCATTTTGTCAGCGGTTTCGTGACGAAGCTCCAAGCGGTTTACGCC
ATCAATTAAACACAAAGTGCTGTGCCAAAACTCCTCTCGCTTCTTATTTTTGTTTGTTTTTTGAGTGATT
GGGGTGGTGATTGGTTTTGGGTGGGTAAGCAGGGGAAAGTGTGAAAAATCCCGGCAATGGGCCAAGAGGA
TCAGGAGCTATTAATTCGCGGAGGCAGCAAACACCCATCTGCCGAGCATCTGAACAATGTGAGTAGTACA
TGTGCATACATCTTAAGTTCACTTGATCTATAGGAACTGCGATTGCAACATCAAATTGTCTGCGGCGTGA
GAACTGCGACCCACAAAAATCCCAAACCGCAATTGCACAAACAAATAGTGACACGAAACAGATTATTCTG
GTAGCTGTTCTCGCTATATAAGACAATTTTTGAGATCATATCATGATCAAGACATCTAAAGGCATTCATT
TTCGACTATATTCTTTTTTACAAAAAATATAACAACCAGATATTTTAAGCTGATCCTAGATGCACAAAAA
ATAAATAAAAGTATAAACCTACTTCGTAGGATACTTCGGGGTACTTTTTGTTCGGGGTTAGATGAGCATA
ACGCTTGTAGTTGATATTTGAGATCCCCTATCATTGCAGGGTGACAGCGGAGCGGCTTCGCAGAGCTGCA
TTAACCAGGGCTTCGGGCAGGCCAAAAACTACGGCACGCTCCGGCCACCCAGTCCGCCGGAGGACTCCGG
TTCAGGGAGCGGCCAACTAGCCGAGAACCTCACCTATGCCTGGCACAATATGGACATCTTTGGGGCGGTC
AATCAGCCGGGCTCCGGATGGCGGCAGCTGGTCAACCGGACACGCGGACTATTCTGCAACGAGCGACACA
TACCGGCGCCCAGGAAACATTTGCTCAAGAACGGTGAGTTTCTATTCGCAGTCGGCTGATCTGTGTGAAA
TCTTAATAAAGGGTCCAATTACCAATTTGAAACTCAGTTTGCGGCGTGGCCTATCCGGGCGAACTTTTGG
CCGTGATGGGCAGTTCCGGTGCCGGAAAGACGACCCTGCTGAATGCCCTTGCCTTTCGATCGCCGCAGGG
CATCCAAGTATCGCCATCCGGGATGCGACTGCTCAATGGCCAACCTGTGGACGCCAAGGAGATGCAGGCC
AGGTGCGCCTATGTCCAGCAGGATGACCTCTTTATCGGCTCCCTAACGGCCAGGGAACACCTGATTTTCC
AGGCCATGGTGCGGATGCCACGACATCTGACCTATCGGCAGCGAGTGGCCCGCGTGGATCAGGTGATCCA
GGAGCTTTCGCTCAGCAAATGTCAGCACACGATCATCGGTGTGCCCGGCAGGGTGAAAGGTCTGTCCGGC
GGAGAAAGGAAGCGTCTGGCATTCGCCTCCGAGGCACTAACCGATCCGCCGCTTCTGATCTGCGATGAGC
CCACCTCCGGACTGGACTCATTTACCGCCCACAGCGTCGTCCAGGTGCTGAAGAAGCTGTCGCAGAAGGG
CAAGACCGTCATCCTGACCATTCATCAGCCGTCTTCCGAGCTGTTTGAGCTCTTTGACAAGATCCTTCTG
ATGGCCGAGGGCAGGGTAGCTTTCTTGGGCACTCCCAGCGAAGCCGTCGACTTCTTTTCCTAGTGAGTTC
GATGTGTTTATTAAGGGTATCTAGCATTACATTACATCTCAACTCCTATCCAGCGTGGGTGCCCAGTGTC
CTACCAACTACAATCCGGCGGACTTTTACGTACAGGTGTTGGCCGTTGTGCCCGGACGGGAGATCGAGTC
CCGTGATCGGATCGCCAAGATATGCGACAATTTTGCTATTAGCAAAGTAGCCCGGGATATGGAGCAGTTG
TTGGCCACCAAAAATTTGGAGAAGCCACTGGAGCAGCCGGAGAATGGGTACACCTACAAGGCCACCTGGT
TCATGCAGTTCCGGGCGGTCCTGTGGCGATCCTGGCTGTCGGTGCTCAAGGAACCACTCCTCGTAAAAGT
GCGACTTATTCAGACAACGGTGAGTGGTTCCAGTGGAAACAAATGATATAACGCTTACAATTCTTGGAAA
CAAATTCGCTAGATTTTAGTTAGAATTGCCTGATTCCACACCCTTCTTAGTTTTTTTCAATGAGATGTAT
AGTTTATAGTTTTGCAGAAAATAAATAAATTTCATTTAACTCGCGAACATGTTGAAGATATGAATATTAA
TGAGATGCGAGTAACATTTTAATTTGCAGATGGTTGCCATCTTGATTGGCCTCATCTTTTTGGGCCAACA
ACTCACGCAAGTGGGCGTGATGAATATCAACGGAGCCATCTTCCTCTTCCTGACCAACATGACCTTTCAA
AACGTCTTTGCCACGATAAATGTAAGTCTTGTTTAGAATACATTTGCATATTAATAATTTACTAACTTTC
TAATGAATCGATTCGATTTAGGTGTTCACCTCAGAGCTGCCAGTTTTTATGAGGGAGGCCCGAAGTCGAC
TTTATCGCTGTGACACATACTTTCTGGGCAAAACGATTGCCGAATTACCGCTTTTTCTCACAGTGCCACT
GGTCTTCACGGCGATTGCCTATCCGATGATCGGACTGCGGGCCGGAGTGCTGCACTTCTTCAACTGCCTG
GCGCTGGTCACTCTGGTGGCCAATGTGTCAACGTCCTTCGGATATCTAATATCCTGCGCCAGCTCCTCGA
CCTCGATGGCGCTGTCTGTGGGTCCGCCGGTTATCATACCATTCCTGCTCTTTGGCGGCTTCTTCTTGAA
CTCGGGCTCGGTGCCAGTATACCTCAAATGGTTGTCGTACCTCTCATGGTTCCGTTACGCCAACGAGGGT
CTGCTGATTAACCAATGGGCGGACGTGGAGCCGGGCGAAATTAGCTGCACATCGTCGAACACCACGTGCC
CCAGTTCGGGCAAGGTCATCCTGGAGACGCTTAACTTCTCCGCCGCCGATCTGCCGCTGGACTACGTGGG
TCTGGCCATTCTCATCGTGAGCTTCCGGGTGCTCGCATATCTGGCTCTAAGACTTCGGGCCCGACGCAAG
GAGTAGCCGACATATATCCGAAATAACTGCTTGTTTTTTTTTTTTACCATTATTACCATCGTGTTTACTG
TTTATTGCCCCCTCAAAAAGCTAATGTAATTATATTTGTGCCAATAAAAACAAGATATGACCTATAGAAT
ACAAGTATTTCCCCTTCGAACATCCCCACAAGTAGACTTTGGATTTGTCTTCTAACCAAAAGACTTACAC
ACCTGCATACCTTACATCAAAAACTCGTTTATCGCTACATAAAACACCGGGATATATTTTTTATATACAT
ACTTTTCAAATCGCGCGCCCTCTTCATAATTCACCTCCACCACACCACGTTTCGTAGTTGCTCTTTCGCT
GTCTCCCACCCGCTCTCCGCAACACATTCACCTTTTGTTCGACGACCTTGGAGCGACTGTCGTTAGTTCC
GCGCGATTCGGTTCGCTCAAATGGTTCCGAGTGGTTCATTTCGTCTCAATAGAAATTAGTAATAAATATT
TGTATGTACAATTTATTTGCTCCAATATATTTGTATATATTTCCCTCACAGCTATATTTATTCTAATTTA
ATATTATGACTTTTTAAGGTAATTTTTTGTGACCTGTTCGGAGTGATTAGCGTTACAATTTGAACTGAAA
GTGACATCCAGTGTTTGTTCCTTGTGTAGATGCATCTCAAAAAAATGGTGGGCATAATAGTGTTGTTTAT
ATATATCAAAAATAACAACTATAATAATAAGAATACATTTAATTTAGAAAATGCTTGGATTTCACTGGAA
CTAGGCTAGCATAACTTCGTATAATGTATGCTATACGAAGTTATGCTAGCGGATCCTGGCCACGTAATAA
GTGTGCGTTGAATTTATTCGCAAAAACATTGCATATTTTCGGCAAAGTAAAATTTTGTTGCATACCTTAT
CAAAAAATAAGTGCTGCATACTTTTTAGAGAAACCAAATAATTTTTTATTGCATACCCGTTTTTAATAAA
ATACATTGCATACCCTCTTTTAATAAAAAATATTGCATACTTTGACGAAACAAATTTTCGTTGCATACCC
AATAAAAGATTATTATATTGCATACCCGTTTTTAATAAAATACATTGCATACCCTCTTTTAATAAAAAAT
ATTGCATACGTTGACGAAACAAATTTTCGTTGCATACCCAATAAAAGATTATTATATTGCATACCTTTTC
TTGCCATACCATTTAGCCGATCAATTGTGCTCGGCAACAGTATATTTGTGGTGTGCCAACCAACAACAGA
TCCAAGCTGGCCGCGGCTCGATCCGCTTGCATGCCTGCAGGTCGGAGTACTGTCCTCCGAGCGGAGTACT
GTCCTCCGAGCGGAGTACTGTCCTCCGAGCGGAGTACTGTCCTCCGAGCGGAGTACTGTCCTCCGAGCGG
AAGCTTGCATGCCTGCAGGTCGGAGTACTGTCCTCCGAGCGGAGTACTGTCCTCCGAGCGGAGTACTGTC
CTCCGAGCGGAGTACTGTCCTCCGAGCGGAGTACTGTCCTCCGAGCGGAGACTCTAGCGAGCGCCGGAGT
ATAAATAGAGGCGCTTCGTCTACGGAGCGACAATTCAATTCAAACAAGCAAAGTGAACACGTCGCTAAGC
GAAAGCTAAGCAAATAAACAAGCGCAGCTGAACAAGCTAAACAATCTGCAGTAAAGTGCAAGTTAAAGTG
AATCAATTAAAAGTAACCAGCAACCAAGTAAATCAACTGCAACTACTGAAATCTGCCAAGAAGTAATTAT
TGAATACAAGAAGAGAACTCTGAATAGGGAATTGGGAATTCGCAGATCTGCGGCCGCGGCTCGAGGGTAC
CTCTAGAGGATCTTTGTGAAGGAACCTTACTTCTGTGGTGTGACATAATTGGACAAACTACCTACAGAGA
TTTAAAGCTCTAAGGTAAATATAAAATTTTTAAGTGTATAATGTGTTAAACTACTGATTCTAATTGTTTG
TGTATTTTAGATTCCAACCTATGGAACTGATGAATGGGAGCAGTGGTGGAATGCCTTTAATGAGGAAAAC
CTGTTTTGCTCAGAAGAAATGCCATCTAGTGATGATGAGGCTACTGCTGACTCTCAACATTCTACTCCTC
CAAAAAAGAAGAGAAAGGTAGAAGACCCCAAGGACTTTCCTTCAGAATTGCTAAGTTTTTTGAGTCATGC
TGTGTTTAGTAATAGAACTCTTGCTTGCTTTGCTATTTACACCACAAAGGAAAAAGCTGCACTGCTATAC
AAGAAAATTATGGAAAAATATTTGATGTATAGTGCCTTGACTAGAGATCATAATCAGCCATACCACATTT
GTAGAGGTTTTACTTGCTTTAAAAAACCTCCCACACCTCCCCCTGAACCTGAAACATAAAATGAATGCAA
TTGTTGTTGTTAACTTGTTTATTGCAGCTTATAATGGTTACAAATAAAGCAATAGCATCACAAATTTCAC
AAATAAAGCATTTTTTTCACTGCATTCTAGTTGTGGTTTGTCCAAACTCATCAATGTATCTTATCATGTC
TGGATCTTGGCCACGTAATAAGTGTGCGTTGAATTTATTCGCAAAAACATTGCATATTTTCGGCAAAGTA
AAATTTTGTTGCATACCTTATCAAAAAATAAGTGCTGCATACTTTTTAGAGAAACCAAATAATTTTTTAT
TGCATACCCGTTTTTAATAAAATACATTGCATACCCTCTTTTAATAAAAAATATTGCATACTTTGACGAA
ACAAATTTTCGTTGCATACCCAATAAAAGATTATTATATTGCATACCCGTTTTTAATAAAATACATTGCA
TACCCTCTTTTAATAAAAAATATTGCATACGTTGACGAAACAAATTTTCGTTGCATACCCAATAAAAGAT
TATTATATTGCATACCTTTTCTTGCCATACCATTTAGCCGATCAATTGTGCTCGGCAACAGTATATTTGT
GGTGTGCCAACCAACAACGGATCCACTAGTGTCGACGATGTAGGTCACGGTCTCGAAGCCGCGGTGCGGG
TGCCAGGGCGTGCCCTTGGGCTCCCCGGGCGCGTACTCCACCTCACCCATCTGGTCCATCATGATGAACG
GGTCGAGGTGGCGGTAGTTGATCCCGGCGAACGCGCGGCGCACCGGGAAGCCCTCGCCCTCGAAACCGCT
GGGCGCGGTGGTCACGGTGAGCACGGGACGTGCGACGGCGTCGGCGGGTGCGGATACGCGGGGCAGCGTC
AGCGGGTTCTCGACGGTCACGGCGGGCATGTCGACACTAGTTCTAGCCAGCTTTTGTTCCCTTTAGTGAG
GGTTAATTTCGAGCTTGGCGTAATCATGGTCATAGCTGTTTCCTGTGTGAAATTGTTATCCGCTCACAAT
TCCACACAACATACGAGCCGGAAGCATAAAGTGTAAAGCCTGGGGTGCCTAATGAGTGAGCTAACTCACA
TTAATTGCGTTGCGCTCACTGCCCGCTTTCCAGTCGGGAAACCTGTCGTGCCAGCTGCATTAATGAATCG
GCCAACGCGCGGGGAGAGGCGGTTTGCGTATTGGGCGCTCTTCCGCTTCCTCGCTCACTGACTCGCTGCG
CTCGGTCGTTCGGCTGCGGCGAGCGGTATCAGCTCACTCAAAGGCGGTAATACGGTTATCCACAGAATCA
GGGGATAACGCAGGAAAGAACATGTGAGCAAAAGGCCAGCAAAAGGCCAGGAACCGTAAAAAGGCCGCGT
TGCTGGCGTTTTTCCATAGGCTCCGCCCCCCTGACGAGCATCACAAAAATCGACGCTCAAGTCAGAGGTG
GCGAAACCCGACAGGACTATAAAGATACCAGGCGTTTCCCCCTGGAAGCTCCCTCGTGCGCTCTCCTGTT
CCGACCCTGCCGCTTACCGGATACCTGTCCGCCTTTCTCCCTTCGGGAAGCGTGGCGCTTTCTCATAGCT
CACGCTGTAGGTATCTCAGTTCGGTGTAGGTCGTTCGCTCCAAGCTGGGCTGTGTGCACGAACCCCCCGT
TCAGCCCGACCGCTGCGCCTTATCCGGTAACTATCGTCTTGAGTCCAACCCGGTAAGACACGACTTATCG
CCACTGGCAGCAGCCACTGGTAACAGGATTAGCAGAGCGAGGTATGTAGGCGGTGCTACAGAGTTCTTGA
AGTGGTGGCCTAACTACGGCTACACTAGAAGAACAGTATTTGGTATCTGCGCTCTGCTGAAGCCAGTTAC
CTTCGGAAAAAGAGTTGGTAGCTCTTGATCCGGCAAACAAACCACCGCTGGTAGCGGTGGTTTTTTTGTT
TGCAAGCAGCAGATTACGCGCAGAAAAAAAGGATCTCAAGAAGATCCTTTGATCTTTTCTACGGGGTCTG
ACGCTCAGTGGAACGAAAACTCACGTTAAGGGATTTTGGTCATGAGATTATCAAAAAGGATCTTCACCTA
GATCCTTTTAAATTAAAAATGAAGTTTTAAATCAATCTAAAGTATATATGAGTAAACTTGGTCTGACAGT
TACCAATGCTTAATCAGTGAGGCACCTATCTCAGCGATCTGTCTATTTCGTTCATCCATAGTTGCCTGAC
TCCCCGTCGTGTAGATAACTACGATACGGGAGGGCTTACCATCTGGCCCCAGTGCTGCAATGATACCGCG
AGACCCACGCTCACCGGCTCCAGATTTATCAGCAATAAACCAGCCAGCCGGAAGGGCCGAGCGCAGAAGT
GGTCCTGCAACTTTATCCGCCTCCATCCAGTCTATTAATTGTTGCCGGGAAGCTAGAGTAAGTAGTTCGC
CAGTTAATAGTTTGCGCAACGTTGTTGCCATTGCTACAGGCATCGTGGTGTCACGCTCGTCGTTTGGTAT
GGCTTCATTCAGCTCCGGTTCCCAACGATCAAGGCGAGTTACATGATCCCCCATGTTGTGCAAAAAAGCG
GTTAGCTCCTTCGGTCCTCCGATCGTTGTCAGAAGTAAGTTGGCCGCAGTGTTATCACTCATGGTTATGG
CAGCACTGCATAATTCTCTTACTGTCATGCCATCCGTAAGATGCTTTTCTGTGACTGGTGAGTACTCAAC
CAAGTCATTCTGAGAATAGTGTATGCGGCGACCGAGTTGCTCTTGCCCGGCGTCAATACGGGATAATACC
GCGCCACATAGCAGAACTTTAAAAGTGCTCATCATTGGAAAACGTTCTTCGGGGCGAAAACTCTCAAGGA
TCTTACCGCTGTTGAGATCCAGTTCGATGTAACCCACTCGTGCACCCAACTGATCTTCAGCATCTTTTAC
TTTCACCAGCGTTTCTGGGTGAGCAAAAACAGGAAGGCAAAATGCCGCAAAAAAGGGAATAAGGGCGACA
CGGAAATGTTGAATACTCATACTCTTCCTTTTTCAATATTATTGAAGCATTTATCAGGGTTATTGTCTCA
TGAGCGGATACATATTTGAATGTATTTAGAAAAATAAACAAATAGGGGTTCCGCGCACATTTCCCCGAAA
AGTGCCAC
