>Addgene plasmid #35198 | pBID-UAS | addgene partial sequence | sequence record 43771 | SV40-PA-R
CAACAATTGCATTCATTTTATGTTTCAGGTTCAGGGGGAGGTGTGGGAGGTTTTTTAAAGCAAGTAAAAC
CTCTACAAATGTGGTATGGCTGATTATGATCTCTAGTCAAGGCACTATACATCAAATATTTTTCCATAAT
TTTCTTGTATAGCAGTGCAGCTTTTTCCTTTGTGGTGTAAATAGCAAAGCAAGCAAGAGTTCTATTACTA
AACACAGCATGACTCAAAAAACTTAGCAATTCTGAAGGAAAGTCCTTGGGGTCTTCTACCTTTCTCTTCT
TTTTTGGAGGAGTAGAATGTTGAGAGTCAGCAGTAGCCTCATCATCACTAGATGGCATTTCTTCTGAGCA
AAACAGGTTTTCCTCATTAAAGGCATTCCACCACTGCTCCCATTCATCAGTTCCATAGGTTGGAATCTAA
AATACACAAACAATTAGAATCAGTAGTTTAACACATTATACACTTAAAAATTTTATATTTACCTTAGAGC
TTTAAATCTCTGTAGGTAGTTTGTCCAATTATGTCACACCACAGAAGTAAGGTTCCTTCACAAAGATCCT
CTAGAGGTACCCTCGAGCCGCGGCCGCAGATCTGCGAATTCCCAATTCCCTATTCAGAGTTCTCTTCTTG
TATTCAATAATTACTTCTTGGCAGATTTCAGTAGTTGCAGTTGATTTACTTGGTTGCTGGTTACTTTTAA
TTGATTCACTTTAACTTGCACTTTACTGCAGATTGTTTAGCTTGTTCAGCTGCGCTTGTTTATTTGCTTA
GCTTTCGCTTAGCGACGTGTTCACTTTGCTTGTTTGAATTGAATTGTCGCTCCGTAGACGAAGCGCCTCT
ATTTATACTCCGGCGCTCGCTAGAGTCTCCGCTCGGAGGACAGTACTCCGCTCGGAGGACAGTACTCCGC
TCGGAGGACAGTACTC
