>Addgene plasmid #35198 | pBID-UAS | addgene partial sequence | sequence record 44281 | miniwhite-F 5'-TTTGTGACCTGTTCGGAGTGA-3'
CATCCAGTGTTTGTTCCTTGTGTAGATGCATCTCAAAAAAATGGTGGGCATAATAGTGTTGTTTATATAT
ATCAAAAATAACAACTATAATAATAAGAATACATTTAATTTAGAAAATGCTTGGATTTCACTGGAACTAG
GCTAGCATAACTTCGTATAATGTATGCTATACGAAGTTATGCTAGCGGATCCTGGCCACGTAATAAGTGT
GCGTTGAATTTATTCGCAAAAACATTGCATATTTTCGGCAAAGTAAAATTTTGTTGCATACCTTATCAAA
AAATAAGTGCTGCATACTTTTTAGAGAAACCAAATAATTTTTTATTGCATACCCGTTTTTAATAAAATAC
ATTGCATACCCTCTTTTAATAAAAAATATTGCATACTTTGACGAAACAAATTTTCGTTGCATACCCAATA
AAAGATTATTATATTGCATACCCGTTTTTAATAAAATACATTGCATACCCTCTTTTAATAAAAAATATTG
CATACGTTGACGAAACAAATTTTCGTTGCATACCCAATAAAAGATTATTATATTGCATACCTTTTCTTGC
CATACCATTTAGCCGATCAATTGTGCTCGGCAACAGTATATTTGTGGTGTGCCAACCAACAACAGATCCA
AGCTGGCCGCGGCTCGATCCGCTTGCATGCCTGCAGGTCGGAGTACTGTCCTCCGAGCGGAGTACTGTCC
TCCGAGCGGAGTACTGTCCTCCGAGCGGAGTACTGTCCTCCGAGCGGAGTACTGTCCTCCGAGCGGAAGC
TTGCATGCCTGCAGGTCGGAGTACTGTCCTCCGAGCGGAGTACTGTCCTCCGAGCGGAGTACTGTCCTCC
GAGCGGAGTACTGTCCTCCGAGCGGAGTACTGTCCTCCGAGCGGAGACTCTAGCGAGCGCCGGAGTATAA
ATAGAGGC
